>Addgene plasmid #247390 | cwby0040 | addgene full sequence | sequence record 492954 | Addgene NGS Result
ACTCCTGCATTAGGAAGCAGCCCAGTAGTAGGTTGAGGCCGTTGAGCACCGCCGCCGCAAGGAATGGTGC
ATGCAAGGAGATGGCGCCCAACAGTCCCCCGGCCACGGGGCCTGCCACCATACCCACGCCGAAACAAGCG
CTCATGAGCCCGAAGTGGCGAGCCCGATCTTCCCCATCGGTGATGTCGGCGATATAGGCGCCAGCAACCG
CACCTGTGGCGCCGGTGATGCCGGCCACGATGCGTCCGGCGTAGAGGATCGAGATCGATCTCGATCCCGC
GAAATTAATACGACTCACTATAGGGGAATTGTGAGCGGATAACAATTCCCCTCTAGAAATAATTTTGTTT
AACTTTAAGAAGGAGATATACATATGTCAGGAGGAGACCGAAAGCGTATTACAGTGACAGTTGACAGCGA
CAGCTATCAGTTGCTCAAGGCATATATGATGTCAATATCTCCGGTCTGGTATGCACAACCAAGAATGAAG
CCCATGCAGTTTAAGGTTTACACCTATAAAAGAGAGAGCCGTTATCGTCTGTTTGTGGATGTACAGAGTG
ATATTATTGACACGCCCGGGCGACGGATGGTGATCCCCCTGGCCAGTGCACGTCTGCTGTCAGATAAAGT
CTCCCGTGAACTTTACCCGGTGGTGCATATCGGGGATGAAAGCTGGCGCATGATGACCACCGATATGGCC
AGTGTGCCGGTTTCCGTTATCGGGGAAGAAGTGGCTGATCTCAGCCACCGCGAAAATGACATCAAAAACG
CCATTAACCTGATGTTCTGGGGAATATGAACGGTCTCGT
[198 nt withheld, positions 810-1007]
GGCGGATCACATCATTGGGGCAGCACCCACCACCACCACCACCACTAATGAGATCCGGCTGCTAACAAAG
CCCGAAAGGAAGCTGAGTTGGCTGCTGCCACCGCTGAGCAATAACTAGCATAACCCCTTGGGGCCTCTAA
ACGGGTCTTGAGGGGTTTTTTGCTGAAAGGAGGAACTATATCCGGATTGGCGAATGGG
[124 nt withheld, positions 1206-1329]
C
[91 nt withheld, positions 1331-1421]
A
[49 nt withheld, positions 1423-1471]
CCTTTGACGTTGGAGTCCACGTTCTTT
[37 nt withheld, positions 1499-1535]
ACCCTATCTCGGTCTATTCTTTTGATTTATAAGGGATTTTGCCGATTTCGGCCTATTGGTTAAAAAATGA
GCTGATTTAACAAAAATTTAACGCGAATTTTAACAAAATATTAACGCTTACAATTTAGGTGGCACTTTTC
GGGGAAATGTGCGCGGAACCCCTATTTGTTTATTTTTCTAAATACATTCAAATATGTATCCGCTCATGAA
TTAATTCTTAGAAAAACTCATCGAGCATCAAATGAAACTGCAATTTATTCATATCAGGATTATCAATACC
ATATTTTTGAAAAAGCCGTTTCTGTAATGAAGGAGAAAACTCACCGAGGCAGTTCCATAGGATGGCAAGA
TCCTGGTATCGGTCTGCGATTCCGACTCGTCCAACATCAATACAACCTATTAATTTCCCCTCGTCAAAAA
TAAGGTTATCAAGTGAGAAATCACCATGAGTGACGACTGAATCCGGTGAGAATGGCAAAAGTTTATGCAT
TTCTTTCCAGACTTGTTCAACAGGCCAGCCATTACGCTCGTCATCAAAATCACTCGCATCAACCAAACCG
TTATTCATTCGTGATTGCGCCTGAGCGAGACGAAATACGCGATCGCTGTTAAAAGGACAATTACAAACAG
GAATCGAATGCAACCGGCGCAGGAACACTGCCAGCGCATCAACAATATTTTCACCTGAATCAGGATATTC
TTCTAATACCTGGAATGCTGTTTTCCCGGGGATCGCAGTGGTGAGTAACCATGCATCATCAGGAGTACGG
ATAAAATGCTTGATGGTCGGAAGAGGCATAAATTCCGTCAGCCAGTTTAGTCTGACCATCTCATCTGTAA
CATCATTGGCAACGCTACCTTTGCCATGTTTCAGAAACAACTCTGGCGCATCGGGCTTCCCATACAATCG
ATAGATTGTCGCACCTGATTGCCCGACATTATCGCGAGCCCATTTATACCCATATAAATCAGCATCCATG
TTGGAATTTAATCGCGGCCTAGAGCAAGACGTTTCCCGTTGAATATGGCTCATAACACCCCTTGTATTAC
TGTTTATGTAAGCAGACAGTTTTATTGTTCATGACCAAAATCCCTTAACGTGAGTTTTCGTTCCACTGAG
CGTCAGACCCCGTAGAAAAGATCAAAGGATCTTCTTGAGATCCTTTTTTTCTGCGCGTAATCTGCTGCTT
GCAAACAAAAAAACCACCGCTACCAGCGGTGGTTTGTTTGCCGGATCAAGAGCTACCAACTCTTTTTCCG
AAGGTAACTGGCTTCAGCAGAGCGCAGATACCAAATACTGTCCTTCTAGTGTAGCCGTAGTTAGGCCACC
ACTTCAAGAACTCTGTAGCACCGCCTACATACCTCGCTCTGCTAATCCTGTTACCAGTGGCTGCTGCCAG
TGGCGATAAGTCGTGTCTTACCGGGTTGGACTCAAGACGATAGTTACCGGATAAGGCGCAGCGGTCGGGC
TGAACGGGGGGTTCGTGCACACAGCCCAGCTTGGAGCGAACGACCTACACCGAACTGAGATACCTACAGC
GTGAGCTATGAGAAAGCGCCACGCTTCCCGAAGGGAGAAAGGCGGACAGGTATCCGGTAAGCGGCAGGGT
CGGAACAGGAGAGCGCACGAGGGAGCTTCCAGGGGGAAACGCCTGGTATCTTTATAGTCCTGTCGGGTTT
CGCCACCTCTGACTTGAGCGTCGATTTTTGTGATGCTCGTCAGGGGGGCGGAGCCTATGGAAAAACGCCA
GCAACGCGGCCTTTTTACGGTTCCTGGCCTTTTGCTGGCCTTTTGCTCACATGTTCTTTCCTGCGTTATC
CCCTGATTCTGTGGATAACCGTATTACCGCCTTTGAGTGAGCTGATACCGCTCGCCGCAGCCGAACGACC
GAGCGCAGCGAGTCAGTGAGCGAGGAAGCGGAAGAGCGCCTGATGCGGTATTTTCTCCTTACGCATCTGT
GCGGTATTTCACACCGCAATGGTGCACTCTCAGTACAATCTGCTCTGATGCCGCATAGTTAAGCCAGTAT
ACACTCCGCTATCGCTACGTGACTGGGTCATGGCTGCGCCCCGACACCCGCCAACACCCGCTGACGCGCC
CTGACGGGCTTGTCTGCTCCCGGCATCCGCTTACAGACAAGCTGTGACCGTCTCCGGGAGCTGCATGTGT
CAGAGGTTTTCACCGTCATCACCGAAACGCGCGAGGCAGCTGCGGTAAAGCTCATCAGCGTGGTCGTGAA
GCGATTCACAGATGTCTGCCTGTTCATCCGCGTCCAGCTCGTTGAGTTTCTCCAGAAGCGTTAATGTCTG
GCTTCTGATAAAGCGGGCCATGTTAAGGGCGGTTTTTTCCTGTTTGGTCACTGATGCCTCCGTGTAAGGG
GGATTTCTGTTCATGGGGGTAATGATACCGATGAAACGAGAGAGGATGCTCACGATACGGGTTACTGATG
ATGAACATGCCCGGTTACTGGAACGTTGTGAGGGTAAACAACTGGCGGTATGGATGCGGCGGGACCAGAG
AAAAATCACTCAGGGTCAATGCCAGCGCTTCGTTAATACAGATGTAGGTGTTCCACAGGGTAGCCAGCAG
CATCCTGCGATGCAGATCCGGAACATAATGGTGCAGGGCGCTGACTTCCGCGTTTCCAGACTTTACGAAA
CACGGAAACCGAAGACCATTCATGTTGTTGCTCAGGTCGCAGACGTTTTGCAGCAGCAGTCGCTTCACGT
TCGCTCGCGTATCGGTGATTCATTCTGCTAACCAGTAAGGCAACCCCGCCAGCCTAGCCGGGTCCTCAAC
GACAGGAGCACGATCATGCGCACCCGTGGGGCCGCCATGCCGGCGATAATGGCCTGCTTCTCGCCGAAAC
GTTTGGTGGCGGGACCAGTGACGAAGGCTTGAGCGAGGGCGTGCAAGATTCCGAATACCGCAAGCGACAG
GCCGATCATCGTCGCGCTCCAGCGAAAGCGGTCCTCGCCGAAAATGACCCAGAGCGCTGCCGGCACCTGT
CCTACGAGTTGCATGATAAAGAAGACAGTCATAAGTGCGGCGACGATAGTCATGCCCCGCGCCCACCGGA
AGGAGCTGACTGGGTTGAAGGCTCTCAAGGGCATCGGTCGAGATCCCGGTGCCTAATGAGTGAGCTAACT
TACATTAATTGCGTTGCGCTCACTGCCCGCTTTCCAGTCGGGAAACCTGTCGTGCCAGCTGCATTAATGA
ATCGGCCAACGCGCGGGGAGAGGCGGTTTGCGTATTGGGCGCCAGGGTGGTTTTTCTTTTCACCAGTGAG
ACGGGCAACAGCTGATTGCCCTTCACCGCCTGGCCCTGAGAGAGTTGCAGCAAGCGGTCCACGCTGGTTT
GCCCCAGCAGGCGAAAATCCTGTTTGATGGTGGTTAACGGCGGGATATAACATGAGCTGTCTTCGGTATC
GTCGTATCCCACTACCGAGATGTCCGCACCAACGCGCAGCCCGGACTCGGTAATGGCGCGCATTGCGCCC
AGCGCCATCTGATCGTTGGCAACCAGCATCGCAGTGGGAACGATGCCCTCATTCAGCATTTGCATGGTTT
GTTGAAAACCGGACATGGCACTCCAGTCGCCTTCCCGTTCCGCTATCGGCTGAATTTGATTGCGAGTGAG
ATATTTATGCCAGCCAGCCAGACGCAGACGCGCCGAGACAGAACTTAATGGGCCCGCTAACAGCGCGATT
TGCTGGTGACCCAATGCGACCAGATGCTCCACGCCCAGTCGCGTACCGTCTTCATGGGAGAAAATAATAC
TGTTGATGGGTGTCTGGTCAGAGACATCAAGAAATAACGCCGGAACATTAGTGCAGGCAGCTTCCACAGC
AATGGCATCCTGGTCATCCAGCGGATAGTTAATGATCAGCCCACTGACGCGTTGCGCGAGAAGATTGTGC
ACCGCCGCTTTACAGGCTTCGACGCCGCTTCGTTCTACCATCGACACCACCACGCTGGCACCCAGTTGAT
CGGCGCGAGATTTAATCGCCGCGACAATTTGCGACGGCGCGTGCAGGGCCAGACTGGAGGTGGCAACGCC
AATCAGCAACGACTGTTTGCCCGCCAGTTGTTGTGCCACGCGGTTGGGAATGTAATTCAGCTCCGCCATC
GCCGCTTCCACTTTTTCCCGCGTTTTCGCAGAAACGTGGCTGGCCTGGTTCACCACGCGGGAAACGGTCT
GATAAGAGACACCGGCATACTCTGCGACATCGTATAACGTTACTGGTTTCACATTCACCACCCTGAATTG
ACTCTCTTCCGGGCGCTATCATGCCATACCGCGAAAGGTTTTGCGCCATTCGATGGTGTCCGGGATCTCG
ACGCTCTCCCTTATGCG
Features (pLannotate 1.2.2; 21 found; start..end, strand, type, name):
    286..304     +  promoter       T7 promoter: promoter for bacteriophage T7 RNA polymerase
    305..329     +  protein_bind   lac operator: The lac repressor binds to the lac operator to inhibit transcription in E. coli. This inhibition can be relieved by adding lactose or isopropyl-β-D-thiogalactopyranoside (IPTG). lac repressor encoded by lacI
    344..366     +  RBS            RBS: efficient ribosome binding site from bacteriophage T7 gene 10 (Olins and Rangwala, 1989)
    389..460     +  CDS            ccdA (fragment): CCDA_ECO57 - Also known as H, letA. Experimental evidence at protein level: Swiss-Prot protein existence level 1. Antitoxin component of a type II toxin-antitoxin (TA) system which inhibits the post-segregational killing (PSK) of plasmid-free cells, also referred to as a plasmid addiction system. Binds to and blocks the activity of CcdB; will also remove bound CcdB protein from the CcdB-GyrA complex by forming a CcdA-CcdB complex, a process termed rejuvenation. Functions as a transcriptional corepressor for the ccdAB operon, repression also requires CcdB (By similarity). From Escherichia coli
    494..796     +  CDS            ccdB: CCDB_ECOLI - Also known as G, letB, letD. Experimental evidence at protein level: Swiss-Prot protein existence level 1. Toxic component of a type II toxin-antitoxin (TA) system, functioning in plasmid maintainence. Responsible for the post- segregational killing (PSK) of plasmid-free cells, also referred to as a plasmid addiction system. Half-life of over 2 hours. Cell killing by CcdB is accompanied by filamentation, defects in chromosome and plasmid segregation, defects in cell division, formation of anucleate cells, decreased DNA synthesis and plasmid loss. Interferes with the activity of DN
    860..878     +  CDS            gp41 peptide (fragment) (sequence withheld): antigenic peptide corresponding to amino acids 655 to 669 of the HIV envelope protein gp41 (Lutje Hulsik et al., 2013) recognized by the 2H10 single-chain llama nanobody
   1034..1052    +  CDS            9xHis (fragment): 9xHis affinity tag
   1065..1114    +  CDS            SET1 (fragment): solubility-enhancement tag derived from T7 phage gene 10B
   1122..1169    +  terminator     T7 terminator: transcription terminator for bacteriophage T7 RNA polymerase
   1206..1634    +  rep_origin     f1 ori (sequence partly withheld): f1 bacteriophage origin of replication; arrow indicates direction of (+) strand synthesis
   1687..1744    +  promoter       AmpR promoter (fragment): bla
   1753..2568    -  CDS            KanR: aminoglycoside phosphotransferase; aph(3')-Ia; confers resistance to kanamycin in bacteria or G418 (Geneticin®) in eukaryotes
   2690..3278    +  rep_origin     ori: high-copy-number ColE1/pMB1/pBR322/pUC origin of replication
   3464..3603    -  misc_feature   bom: basis of mobility region from pBR322
   3705..3896    -  CDS            rop: Rop protein, which maintains plasmids at low copy number; rop
   3913..4293    +  CDS            YPB1_ECOLX: Protein predicted: Swiss-Prot protein existence level 4. From Escherichia coli.
   4365..4656    -  CDS            TcR (fragment): tetracycline efflux protein; tet; confers resistance to tetracycline
   4671..4692    -  protein_bind   CAP binding site: CAP binding activates transcription in the presence of cAMP. E. coli catabolite activator protein
   4705..5787    -  CDS            lacI: lac repressor; lacI; The lac repressor binds to the lac operator to inhibit transcription in E. coli. This inhibition can be relieved by adding lactose or isopropyl-β-D-thiogalactopyranoside (IPTG).
   5788..5865    -  promoter       lacI promoter: lacI
   5873..260     -  CDS            TcR (fragment) (across the origin): tetracycline efflux protein; tet; confers resistance to tetracycline
