[The description below was written by a language model from this plasmid's Addgene catalogue record and pLannotate feature annotations shown in this document.]
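Description:
cwby0040 is a pET29-based bacterial expression vector built as a Golden Gate entry ("destination") plasmid for cloning designed protein sequences in frame with a fixed C-terminal module. It carries a kanamycin resistance gene (aph(3')-Ia), a ColE1/pBR322-type origin together with the bom site and rop gene typical of pET backbones, an f1 origin, and a lacI repressor gene. Short tetracycline-resistance fragments and a predicted open reading frame in the annotation are backbone remnants rather than functional parts.

The expression cassette consists of a T7 promoter with an adjacent lac operator and the T7 gene 10 ribosome binding site, so that transcription depends on T7 RNA polymerase and is inducible with IPTG, and it ends at a T7 terminator. Between these sits a ccdB dropout cassette, preceded by a small ccdA fragment that likely carries the cassette's own promoter. CcdB is a gyrase-targeting toxin, so plasmids that retain it kill standard cloning strains. This provides negative selection for clones in which an insert has replaced it. According to the purpose line, Golden Gate assembly uses AGGA and TTCC overhangs, and the insert is joined downstream to a GS linker, a component named HALC3_919, a SNAC sequence and a 6xHis tag. SNAC tags generally allow nickel-assisted chemical cleavage, here presumably to remove the His tag after affinity purification. The record does not describe HALC3_919. The annotation's "gp41 peptide" and "SET1" fragment hits in this region are short partial matches and probably spurious, and the "9xHis" fragment corresponds to the His tag. The associated work concerns scaling up experimental characterization of designed proteins, which fits use in high-throughput parallel cloning and E. coli expression.
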