Addgene plasmid #247390: cwby0040
Purpose: GGA cloning AGGA-promoter-ccdb-TTCC-GS-HALC3_919-SNAC-6xhis
Depositing lab: David Baker. Depositing organization: University of Washington. Publication: Accelerating protein design by scaling experimental characterization. Qian J, Milles LF, Wicky BIM, Ragotte RJ, Motmaen A, Borst AJ, Skotheim R, Ols S, Coventry B, Li X, Kibler RD, Goreshnik I, Exposit M, Lore K, Stewart L, Baker D. Nat Commun. 2026 Aug 20;17(1):9945. doi: 10.1038/s41467-026-76740-9. PubMed 42754580.
Backbone
  Vector backbone: pET29
  Vector type: Bacterial Expression
Growth in bacteria
  Bacterial resistance: Kanamycin, 50 μg/mL
  Growth temperature: 37°C
  Growth strain: NEB Stable
  Copy number: Unknown
Gene/Insert
  Gene/Insert name: ccdb
  Species: Synthetic
  Promoter: T7
  Cloning method: Golden Gate
Terms and licenses: Academic/Nonprofit Terms; Industry Terms: Not Available to Industry
Depositor comments: Please visit https://doi.org/10.1101/2025.08.05.668824 for bioRxiv preprint.
How to cite: cwby0040 was a gift from David Baker (Addgene plasmid # 247390 ; http://n2t.net/addgene:247390 ; RRID:Addgene_247390)
